>Addgene plasmid #196361 | pETTEV-SENP8 | addgene full sequence | sequence record 386147 | Addgene NGS Result
TTCTTGAAGACGAAAGGGCCTCGTGATACGCCTATTTTTATAGGTTAATGTCATGATAATAATGGTTTCT
TAGACGTCAGGTGGCACTTTTCGGGGAAATGTGCGCGGAACCCCTATTTGTTTATTTTTCTAAATACATT
CAAATATGTATCCGCTCATGAGACAATAACCCTGATAAATGCTTCAATAATATTGAAAAAGGAAGAGTAT
GAGTATTCAACATTTCCGTGTCGCCCTTATTCCCTTTTTTGCGGCATTTTGCCTTCCTGTTTTTGCTCAC
CCAGAAACGCTGGTGAAAGTAAAAGATGCTGAAGATCAGTTGGGTGCACGAGTGGGTTACATCGAACTGG
ATCTCAACAGCGGTAAGATCCTTGAGAGTTTTCGCCCCGAAGAACGTTTTCCAATGATGAGCACTTTTAA
AGTTCTGCTATGTGGCGCGGTATTATCCCGTGTTGACGCCGGGCAAGAGCAACTCGGTCGCCGCATACAC
TATTCTCAGAATGACTTGGTTGAGTACTCACCAGTCACAGAAAAGCATCTTACGGATGGCATGACAGTAA
GAGAATTATGCAGTGCTGCCATAACCATGAGTGATAACACTGCGGCCAACTTACTTCTGACAACGATCGG
AGGACCGAAGGAGCTAACCGCTTTTTTGCACAACATGGGGGATCATGTAACTCGCCTTGATCGTTGGGAA
CCGGAGCTGAATGAAGCCATACCAAACGACGAGCGTGACACCACGATGCCTGCAGCAATGGCAACAACGT
TGCGCAAACTATTAACTGGCGAACTACTTACTCTAGCTTCCCGGCAACAATTAATAGACTGGATGGAGGC
GGATAAAGTTGCAGGACCACTTCTGCGCTCGGCCCTTCCGGCTGGCTGGTTTATTGCTGATAAATCTGGA
GCCGGTGAGCGTGGGTCTCGCGGTATCATTGCAGCACTGGGGCCAGATGGTAAGCCCTCCCGTATCGTAG
TTATCTACACGACGGGGAGTCAGGCAACTATGGATGAACGAAATAGACAGATCGCTGAGATAGGTGCCTC
ACTGATTAAGCATTGGTAACTGTCAGACCAAGTTTACTCATATATACTTTAGATTGATTTAAAACTTCAT
TTTTAATTTAAAAGGATCTAGGTGAAGATCCTTTTTGATAATCTCATGACCAAAATCCCTTAACGTGAGT
TTTCGTTCCACTGAGCGTCAGACCCCGTAGAAAAGATCAAAGGATCTTCTTGAGATCCTTTTTTTCTGCG
CGTAATCTGCTGCTTGCAAACAAAAAAACCACCGCTACCAGCGGTGGTTTGTTTGCCGGATCAAGAGCTA
CCAACTCTTTTTCCGAAGGTAACTGGCTTCAGCAGAGCGCAGATACCAAATACTGTCCTTCTAGTGTAGC
CGTAGTTAGGCCACCACTTCAAGAACTCTGTAGCACCGCCTACATACCTCGCTCTGCTAATCCTGTTACC
AGTGGCTGCTGCCAGTGGCGATAAGTCGTGTCTTACCGGGTTGGACTCAAGACGATAGTTACCGGATAAG
GCGCAGCGGTCGGGCTGAACGGGGGGTTCGTGCACACAGCCCAGCTTGGAGCGAACGACCTACACCGAAC
TGAGATACCTACAGCGTGAGCTATGAGAAAGCGCCACGCTTCCCGAAGGGAGAAAGGCGGACAGGTATCC
GGTAAGCGGCAGGGTCGGAACAGGAGAGCGCACGAGGGAGCTTCCAGGGGGAAACGCCTGGTATCTTTAT
AGTCCTGTCGGGTTTCGCCACCTCTGACTTGAGCGTCGATTTTTGTGATGCTCGTCAGGGGGGCGGAGCC
TATGGAAAAACGCCAGCAACGCGGCCTTTTTACGGTTCCTGGCCTTTTGCTGGCCTTTTGCTCACATGTT
CTTTCCTGCGTTATCCCCTGATTCTGTGGATAACCGTATTACCGCCTTTGAGTGAGCTGATACCGCTCGC
CGCAGCCGAACGACCGAGCGCAGCGAGTCAGTGAGCGAGGAAGCGGAAGAGCGCCTGATGCGGTATTTTC
TCCTTACGCATCTGTGCGGTATTTCACACCGCAATGGTGCACTCTCAGTACAATCTGCTCTGATGCCGCA
TAGTTAAGCCAGTATACACTCCGCTATCGCTACGTGACTGGGTCATGGCTGCGCCCCGACACCCGCCAAC
ACCCGCTGACGCGCCCTGACGGGCTTGTCTGCTCCCGGCATCCGCTTACAGACAAGCTGTGACCGTCTCC
GGGAGCTGCATGTGTCAGAGGTTTTCACCGTCATCACCGAAACGCGCGAGGCAGCTGCGGTAAAGCTCAT
CAGCGTGGTCGTGAAGCGATTCACAGATGTCTGCCTGTTCATCCGCGTCCAGCTCGTTGAGTTTCTCCAG
AAGCGTTAATGTCTGGCTTCTGATAAAGCGGGCCATGTTAAGGGCGGTTTTTTCCTGTTTGGTCACTGAT
GCCTCCGTGTAAGGGGGATTTCTGTTCATGGGGGTAATGATACCGATGAAACGAGAGAGGATGCTCACGA
TACGGGTTACTGATGATGAACATGCCCGGTTACTGGAACGTTGTGAGGGTAAACAACTGGCGGTATGGAT
GCGGCGGGACCAGAGAAAAATCACTCAGGGTCAATGCCAGCGCTTCGTTAATACAGATGTAGGTGTTCCA
CAGGGTAGCCAGCAGCATCCTGCGATGCAGATCCGGAACATAATGGTGCAGGGCGCTGACTTCCGCGTTT
CCAGACTTTACGAAACACGGAAACCGAAGACCATTCATGTTGTTGCTCAGGTCGCAGACGTTTTGCAGCA
GCAGTCGCTTCACGTTCGCTCGCGTATCGGTGATTCATTCTGCTAACCAGTAAGGCAACCCCGCCAGCCT
AGCCGGGTCCTCAACGACAGGAGCACGATCATGCGCACCCGTGGCCAGGACCCAACGCTGCCCGAGATGC
GCCGCGTGCGGCTGCTGGAGATGGCGGACGCGATGGATATGTTCTGCCAAGGGTTGGTTTGCGCATTCAC
AGTTCTCCGCAAGAATTGATTGGCTCCAATTCTTGGAGTGGTGAATCCGTTAGCGAGGTGCCGCCGGCTT
CCATTCAGGTCGAGGTGGCCCGGCTCCATGCACCGCGACGCAACGCGGGGAGGCAGACAAGGTATAGGGC
GGCGCCTACAATCCATGCCAACCCGTTCCATGTGCTCGCCGAGGCGGCATAAATCGCCGTGACGATCAGC
GGTCCAATGATCGAAGTTAGGCTGGTAAGAGCCGCGAGCGATCCTTGAAGCTGTCCCTGATGGTCGTCAT
CTACCTGCCTGGACAGCATGGCCTGCAACGCGGGCATCCCGATGCCGCCGGAAGCGAGAAGAATCATAAT
GGGGAAGGCCATCCAGCCTCGCGTCGCGAACGCCAGCAAGACGTAGCCCAGCGCGTCGGCCGCCATGCCG
GCGATAATGGCCTGCTTCTCGCCGAAACGTTTGGTGGCGGGACCAGTGACGAAGGCTTGAGCGAGGGCGT
GCAAGATTCCGAATACCGCAAGCGACAGGCCGATCATCGTCGCGCTCCAGCGAAAGCGGTCCTCGCCGAA
AATGACCCAGAGCGCTGCCGGCACCTGTCCTACGAGTTGCATGATAAAGAAGACAGTCATAAGTGCGGCG
ACGATAGTCATGCCCCGCGCCCACCGGAAGGAGCTGACTGGGTTGAAGGCTCTCAAGGGCATCGGTCGAG
ATCCCGGTGCCTAATGAGTGAGCTAACTTACATTAATTGCGTTGCGCTCACTGCCCGCTTTCCAGTCGGG
AAACCTGTCGTGCCAGCTGCATTAATGAATCGGCCAACGCGCGGGGAGAGGCGGTTTGCGTATTGGGCGC
CAGGGTGGTTTTTCTTTTCACCAGTGAGACGGGCAACAGCTGATTGCCCTTCACCGCCTGGCCCTGAGAG
AGTTGCAGCAAGCGGTCCACGCTGGTTTGCCCCAGCAGGCGAAAATCCTGTTTGATGGTGGTTAACGGCG
GGATATAACATGAGCTGTCTTCGGTATCGTCGTATCCCACTACCGAGATATCCGCACCAACGCGCAGCCC
GGACTCGGTAATGGCGCGCATTGCGCCCAGCGCCATCTGATCGTTGGCAACCAGCATCGCAGTGGGAACG
ATGCCCTCATTCAGCATTTGCATGGTTTGTTGAAAACCGGACATGGCACTCCAGTCGCCTTCCCGTTCCG
CTATCGGCTGAATTTGATTGCGAGTGAGATATTTATGCCAGCCAGCCAGACGCAGACGCGCCGAGACAGA
ACTTAATGGGCCCGCTAACAGCGCGATTTGCTGGTGACCCAATGCGACCAGATGCTCCACGCCCAGTCGC
GTACCGTCTTCATGGGAGAAAATAATACTGTTGATGGGTGTCTGGTCAGAGACATCAAGAAATAACGCCG
GAACATTAGTGCAGGCAGCTTCCACAGCAATGGCATCCTGGTCATCCAGCGGATAGTTAATGATCAGCCC
ACTGACGCGTTGCGCGAGAAGATTGTGCACCGCCGCTTTACAGGCTTCGACGCCGCTTCGTTCTACCATC
GACACCACCACGCTGGCACCCAGTTGATCGGCGCGAGATTTAATCGCCGCGACAATTTGCGACGGCGCGT
GCAGGGCCAGACTGGAGGTGGCAACGCCAATCAGCAACGACTGTTTGCCCGCCAGTTGTTGTGCCACGCG
GTTGGGAATGTAATTCAGCTCCGCCATCGCCGCTTCCACTTTTTCCCGCGTTTTCGCAGAAACGTGGCTG
GCCTGGTTCACCACGCGGGAAACGGTCTGATAAGAGACACCGGCATACTCTGCGACATCGTATAACGTTA
CTGGTTTCACATTCACCACCCTGAATTGACTCTCTTCCGGGCGCTATCATGCCATACCGCGAAAGGTTTT
GCGCCATTCGATGGTGTCCGGGATCTCGACGCTCTCCCTTATGCGACTCCTGCATTAGGAAGCAGCCCAG
TAGTAGGTTGAGGCCGTTGAGCACCGCCGCCGCAAGGAATGGTGCATGCAAGGAGATGGCGCCCAACAGT
CCCCCGGCCACGGGGCCTGCCACCATACCCACGCCGAAACAAGCGCTCATGAGCCCGAAGTGGCGAGCCC
GATCTTCCCCATCGGTGATGTCGGCGATATAGGCGCCAGCAACCGCACCTGTGGCGCCGGTGATGCCGGC
CACGATGCGTCCGGCGTAGAGGATCGAGATCTCGATCCCGCGAAATTAATACGACTCACTATAGGGGAAT
TGTGAGCGGATAACAATTCCCCTCTAGAAATAATTTTGTTTAACTTTAAGAAGGAGATATACCATGGGCC
ATCACCATCACCATCACCATGCTAGTGAGAATCTTTATTTTCAGGGCCATATGGACCCGGTGGTTCTGAG
CTACATGGATAGCCTGCTGCGTCAAAGCGATGTGAGCCTGCTGGACCCGCCGAGCTGGCTGAACGACCAC
ATCATTGGTTTCGCGTTTGAGTATTTCGCGAACAGCCAGTTTCACGACTGCAGCGATCACGTGAGCTTCA
TCAGCCCGGAAGTTACCCAATTTATTAAGTGCACCAGCAACCCGGCGGAGATCGCGATGTTCCTGGAACC
GCTGGACCTGCCGAACAAACGTGTGGTTTTTCTGGCGATTAACGATAACAGCAACCAAGCGGCGGGTGGC
ACCCACTGGAGCCTGCTGGTTTACCTGCAAGACAAGAACAGCTTCTTTCACTATGATAGCCACAGCCGTA
GCAACAGCGTGCACGCGAAGCAAGTTGCGGAGAAACTGGAAGCGTTCCTGGGTCGTAAGGGCGACAAACT
GGCGTTTGTGGAGGAAAAAGCGCCGGCGCAGCAAAACAGCTACGATTGCGGCATGTATGTTATCTGCAAC
ACCGAGGCGCTGTGCCAGAACTTCTTTCGTCAGCAAACCGAAAGCCTGCTGCAACTGCTGACCCCGGCGT
ACATCACCAAGAAACGTGGCGAGTGGAAGGATCTGATTACCACCCTGGCGAAGAAATAAGGATCCGGCTG
CTAACAAAGCCCGAAAGGAAGCTGAGTTGGCTGCTGCCACCGCTGAGCAATAACTAGCATAACCCCTTGG
GGCCTCTAAACGGGTCTTGAGGGGTTTTTTGCTGAAAGGAGGAACTATATCCGGATATCCCGCAAGAGGC
CCGGCAGTACCGGCATAACCAAGCCTATGCCTACAGCATCCAGGGTGACGGTGCCGAGGATGACGATGAG
CGCATTGTTAGATTTCATACACGGTGCCTGACTGCGTTAGCAATTTAACTGTGATAAACTACCGCATTAA
AGCTTATCGATGATAAGCTGTCAAACATGAGAA
Features (pLannotate 1.2.2; 21 found; start..end, strand, type, name):
    104..208     +  promoter       AmpR promoter: bla
    209..1069    +  CDS            AmpR: β-lactamase; bla; confers resistance to ampicillin, carbenicillin, and related antibiotics
   1240..1828    +  rep_origin     ori: high-copy-number ColE1/pMB1/pBR322/pUC origin of replication
   2014..2153    -  misc_feature   bom: basis of mobility region from pBR322
   2255..2446    -  CDS            rop: Rop protein, which maintains plasmids at low copy number; rop
   2463..2843    +  CDS            YPB1_ECOLX: Protein predicted: Swiss-Prot protein existence level 4. From Escherichia coli.
   3085..3709    -  CDS            TcR (fragment): tetracycline efflux protein; tet; confers resistance to tetracycline
   3724..3745    -  protein_bind   CAP binding site: CAP binding activates transcription in the presence of cAMP. E. coli catabolite activator protein
   3758..4840    -  CDS            lacI: lac repressor; lacI; The lac repressor binds to the lac operator to inhibit transcription in E. coli. This inhibition can be relieved by adding lactose or isopropyl-β-D-thiogalactopyranoside (IPTG).
   4841..4918    -  promoter       lacI promoter: lacI
   4926..5205    -  CDS            TcR (fragment): tetracycline efflux protein; tet; confers resistance to tetracycline
   5227..5245    +  promoter       T7 promoter: promoter for bacteriophage T7 RNA polymerase
   5246..5270    +  protein_bind   lac operator: The lac repressor binds to the lac operator to inhibit transcription in E. coli. This inhibition can be relieved by adding lactose or isopropyl-β-D-thiogalactopyranoside (IPTG). lac repressor encoded by lacI
   5285..5307    +  RBS            RBS: efficient ribosome binding site from bacteriophage T7 gene 10 (Olins and Rangwala, 1989)
   5320..5340    +  CDS            7xHis: 6xHis affinity tag
   5345..5366    +  CDS            capTEV™ (fragment): composite tag for in vivo biotinylation, TEV protease cleavage, and 6xHis tagging
   5371..6006    +  CDS            SENP8: SENP8_HUMAN - Also known as DEN1, NEDP1, PRSC2. Experimental evidence at protein level: Swiss-Prot protein existence level 1. Protease that catalyzes two essential functions in the NEDD8 pathway: processing of full-length NEDD8 to its mature form and deconjugation of NEDD8 from targeted proteins such as cullins or p53. From Homo sapiens (Human).
   6017..6066    +  CDS            SET1 (fragment): solubility-enhancement tag derived from T7 phage gene 10B
   6074..6121    +  terminator     T7 terminator: transcription terminator for bacteriophage T7 RNA polymerase
   6144..6248    -  CDS            TcR (fragment): tetracycline efflux protein; tet; confers resistance to tetracycline
   6296..6324    -  promoter       tet promoter: E. coli promoter for tetracycline efflux protein gene
