[The description below was written by a language model from this plasmid's Addgene catalogue record and pLannotate feature annotations shown in this document.]
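Description:
pETTEV-SENP8 is a 6.3 kb bacterial expression plasmid built on the pETTEV backbone, a pET-style vector for T7-driven protein production in E. coli. It is maintained through a ColE1/pMB1-type origin accompanied by the pBR322 bom region and the rop gene, which normally moderates copy number (the catalogue lists copy number as unknown), and it is selected with ampicillin via the bla β-lactamase gene under its own promoter. Several short tetracycline-resistance fragments and a tet promoter are annotated around the expression cassette and lacI. These appear to be non-functional remnants of the pBR322 ancestry of the backbone rather than a usable marker.

The payload is full-length human SENP8 (also called NEDP1 or DEN1), a cysteine protease of the NEDD8 pathway that processes the NEDD8 precursor to its mature form and removes NEDD8 from conjugated substrates such as cullins. The insert was introduced by Gibson cloning. The coding sequence sits downstream of a T7 promoter with an adjacent lac operator and the T7 gene 10 ribosome binding site, and is followed by a T7 terminator. A plasmid-borne lacI gene supplies repressor, so expression is held off until induced with IPTG in a host that provides T7 RNA polymerase. An N-terminal polyhistidine tag followed by a TEV protease recognition site allows metal-affinity purification and subsequent tag removal. A short annotated match to a T7 gene 10-derived sequence lies between the insert and the terminator and is probably residual vector sequence. The stated purpose is recombinant production of His-tagged full-length SENP8.
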