Addgene plasmid #196361: pETTEV-SENP8
Purpose: protein expression of the His-tagged full length protein
Depositing lab: Stefan Knapp. Depositing organization: Goethe-Universitaet Frankfurt am Main.
Backbone
  Vector backbone: pETTEV
  Vector type: Bacterial Expression
Growth in bacteria
  Bacterial resistance: Ampicillin, 100 μg/mL
  Growth temperature: 37°C
  Growth strain: DH5alpha
  Copy number: Unknown
Gene/Insert
  Gene/Insert name: SENP8/NEDP1
  Species: H. sapiens (human)
  Promoter: T7
  Tag / fusion protein: His6-TEV (N terminal on insert)
  Cloning method: Gibson Cloning
Terms and licenses: Academic/Nonprofit Terms; Industry Terms: Not Available to Industry
How to cite: pETTEV-SENP8 was a gift from Stefan Knapp (Addgene plasmid # 196361 ; http://n2t.net/addgene:196361 ; RRID:Addgene_196361)
